>Addgene plasmid #206865 | pBabePuro-FLAG-KrasnatG12D | addgene full sequence | sequence record 430068 | Addgene NGS Result
CTGCAGCCTGAATATGGGCCAAACAGGATATCTGTGGTAAGCAGTTCCTGCCCCGGCTCAGGGCCAAGAA
CAGATGGAACAGCTGAATATGGGCCAAACAGGATATCTGTGGTAAGCAGTTCCTGCCCCGGCTCAGGGCC
AAGAACAGATGGTCCCCAGATGCGGTCCAGCCCTCAGCAGTTTCTAGAGAACCATCAGATGTTTCCAGGG
TGCCCCAAGGACCTGAAATGACCCTGTGCCTTATTTGAACTAACCAATCAGTTCGCTTCTCGCTTCTGTT
CGCGCGCTTCTGCTCCCCGAGCTCAATAAAAGAGCCCACAACCCCTCACTCGGGGCGCCAGTCCTCCGAT
TGACTGAGTCGCCCGGGTACCCGTGTATCCAATAAACCCTCTTGCAGTTGCATCCGACTTGTGGTCTCGC
TGTTCCTTGGGAGGGTCTCCTCTGAGTGATTGACTACCCGTCAGCGGGGGTCTTTCATTTGGGGGCTCGT
CCGGGATCGGGAGACCCCTGCCCAGGGACCACCGACCCACCACCGGGAGGCAAGCTGGCCAGCAACTTAT
CTGTGTCTGTCCGATTGTCTAGTGTCTATGACTGATTTTATGCGCCTGCGTCGGTACTAGTTAGCTAACT
AGCTCTGTATCTGGCGGACCCGTGGTGGAACTGACGAGTTCTGAACACCCGGCCGCAACCCTGGGAGACG
TCCCAGGGACTTTGGGGGCCGTTTTTGTGGCCCGACCTGAGGAAGGGAGTCGATGTGGAATCCGACCCCG
TCAGGATATGTGGTTCTGGTAGGAGACGAGAACCTAAAACAGTTCCCGCCTCCGTCTGAATTTTTGCTTT
CGGTTTGGAACCGAAGCCGCGCGTCTTGTCTGCTGCAGCGCTGCAGCATCGTTCTGTGTTGTCTCTGTCT
GACTGTGTTTCTGTATTTGTCTGAAAATTAGGGCCAGACTGTTACCACTCCCTTAAGTTTGACCTTAGGT
CACTGGAAAGATGTCGAGCGGATCGCTCACAACCAGTCGGTAGATGTCAAGAAGAGACGTTGGGTTACCT
TCTGCTCTGCAGAATGGCCAACCTTTAACGTCGGATGGCCGCGAGACGGCACCTTTAACCGAGACCTCAT
CACCCAGGTTAAGATCAAGGTCTTTTCACCTGGCCCGCATGGACACCCAGACCAGGTCCCCTACATCGTG
ACCTGGGAAGCCTTGGCTTTTGACCCCCCTCCCTGGGTCAAGCCCTTTGTACACCCTAAGCCTCCGCCTC
CTCTTCCTCCATCCGCCCCGTCTCTCCCCCTTGAACCTCCTCGTTCGACCCCGCCTCGATCCTCCCTTTA
TCCAGCCCTCACTCCTTCTCTAGGCGCCGGCCGGATCCCTCGAGGCCGCCACCATGGACTACAAAGACGA
TGACGACAAGATGACTGAGTATAAACTTGTGGTGGTTGGAGCTGATGGCGTAGGCAAGAGCGCCTTGACG
ATACAGCTAATTCAGAATCACTTTGTGGATGAGTACGACCCTACGATAGAGGACTCCTACAGGAAACAAG
TAGTAATTGATGGAGAAACCTGTCTCTTGGATATTCTCGACACAGCAGGTCAAGAGGAGTACAGTGCAAT
GAGGGACCAGTACATGAGAACTGGGGAGGGCTTTCTTTGTGTATTTGCCATAAATAATACTAAATCATTT
GAAGATATTCACCATTATAGAGAACAAATTAAAAGAGTAAAGGACTCTGAAGATGTGCCTATGGTCCTGG
TAGGGAATAAGTGTGATTTGCCTTCTAGAACAGTAGACACGAAACAGGCTCAGGAGTTAGCAAGGAGTTA
CGGGATTCCGTTCATTGAGACCTCAGCAAAGACAAGACAGGGTGTTGACGATGCCTTCTATACATTAGTC
CGAGAAATTCGAAAACATAAAGAAAAGATGAGCAAAGATGGGAAGAAGAAGAAGAAGAAGTCAAGGACAA
GGTGTACAGTTATGTGAGAATTCGCCAGCACAGTGGTCGACCCTGTGGAATGTGTGTCAGTTAGGGTGTG
GAAAGTCCCCAGGCTCCCCAGCAGGCAGAAGTATGCAAAGCATGCATCTCAATTAGTCAGCAACCAGGTG
TGGAAAGTCCCCAGGCTCCCCAGCAGGCAGAAGTATGCAAAGCATGCATCTCAATTAGTCAGCAACCATA
GTCCCGCCCCTAACTCCGCCCATCCCGCCCCTAACTCCGCCCAGTTCCGCCCATTCTCCGCCCCATGGCT
GACTAATTTTTTTTATTTATGCAGAGGCCGAGGCCGCCTCGGCCTCTGAGCTATTCCAGAAGTAGTGAGG
AGGCTTTTTTGGAGGCCTAGGCTTTTGCAAAAAGCTTACCATGACCGAGTACAAGCCCACGGTGCGCCTC
GCCACCCGCGACGACGTCCCCAGGGCCGTACGCACCCTCGCCGCCGCGTTCGCCGACTACCCCGCCACGC
GCCACACCGTCGATCCGGACCGCCACATCGAGCGGGTCACCGAGCTGCAAGAACTCTTCCTCACGCGCGT
CGGGCTCGACATCGGCAAGGTGTGGGTCGCGGACGACGGCGCCGCGGTGGCGGTCTGGACCACGCCGGAG
AGCGTCGAAGCGGGGGCGGTGTTCGCCGAGATCGGCCCGCGCATGGCCGAGTTGAGCGGTTCCCGGCTGG
CCGCGCAGCAACAGATGGAAGGCCTCCTGGCGCCGCACCGGCCCAAGGAGCCCGCGTGGTTCCTGGCCAC
CGTCGGCGTCTCGCCCGACCACCAGGGCAAGGGTCTGGGCAGCGCCGTCGTGCTCCCCGGAGTGGAGGCG
GCCGAGCGCGCCGGGGTGCCCGCCTTCCTGGAGACCTCCGCGCCCCGCAACCTCCCCTTCTACGAGCGGC
TCGGCTTCACCGTCACCGCCGACGTCGAGGTGCCCGAAGGACCGCGCACCTGGTGCATGACCCGCAAGCC
CGGTGCCTGACGCCCGCCCCACGACCCGCAGCGCCCGACCGAAAGGAGCGCACGACCCCATGCATCGATA
AAATAAAAGATTTTATTTAGTCTCCAGAAAAAGGGGGGAATGAAAGACCCCACCTGTAGGTTTGGCAAGC
TAGCTTAAGTAACGCCATTTTGCAAGGCATGGAAAAATACATAACTGAGAATAGAGAAGTTCAGATCAAG
GTCAGGAACAGATGGAACAGCTGAATATGGGCCAAACAGGATATCTGTGGTAAGCAGTTCCTGCCCCGGC
TCAGGGCCAAGAACAGATGGAACAGCTGAATATGGGCCAAACAGGATATCTGTGGTAAGCAGTTCCTGCC
CCGGCTCAGGGCCAAGAACAGATGGTCCCCAGATGCGGTCCAGCCCTCAGCAGTTTCTAGAGAACCATCA
GATGTTTCCAGGGTGCCCCAAGGACCTGAAATGACCCTGTGCCTTATTTGAACTAACCAATCAGTTCGCT
TCTCGCTTCTGTTCGCGCGCTTCTGCTCCCCGAGCTCAATAAAAGAGCCCACAACCCCTCACTCGGGGCG
CCAGTCCTCCGATTGACTGAGTCGCCCGGGTACCCGTGTATCCAATAAACCCTCTTGCAGTTGCATCCGA
CTTGTGGTCTCGCTGTTCCTTGGGAGGGTCTCCTCTGAGTGATTGACTACCCGTCAGCGGGGGTCTTTCA
CATGCAGCATGTATCAAAATTAATTTGGTTTTTTTTCTTAAGTATTTACATTAAATGGCCATAGTTGCAT
TAATGAATCGGCCAACGCGCGGGGAGAGGCGGTTTGCGTATTGGGCGCTCTTCCGCTTCCTCGCTCACTG
ACTCGCTGCGCTCGGTCGTTCGGCTGCGGCGAGCGGTATCAGCTCACTCAAAGGCGGTAATACGGTTATC
CACAGAATCAGGGGATAACGCAGGAAAGAACATGTGAGCAAAAGGCCAGCAAAAGGCCAGGAACCGTAAA
AAGGCCGCGTTGCTGGCGTTTTTCCATAGGCTCCGCCCCCCTGACGAGCATCACAAAAATCGACGCTCAA
GTCAGAGGTGGCGAAACCCGACAGGACTATAAAGATACCAGGCGTTTCCCCCTGGAAGCTCCCTCGTGCG
CTCTCCTGTTCCGACCCTGCCGCTTACCGGATACCTGTCCGCCTTTCTCCCTTCGGGAAGCGTGGCGCTT
TCTCATAGCTCACGCTGTAGGTATCTCAGTTCGGTGTAGGTCGTTCGCTCCAAGCTGGGCTGTGTGCACG
AACCCCCCGTTCAGCCCGACCGCTGCGCCTTATCCGGTAACTATCGTCTTGAGTCCAACCCGGTAAGACA
CGACTTATCGCCACTGGCAGCAGCCACTGGTAACAGGATTAGCAGAGCGAGGTATGTAGGCGGTGCTACA
GAGTTCTTGAAGTGGTGGCCTAACTACGGCTACACTAGAAGAACAGTATTTGGTATCTGCGCTCTGCTGA
AGCCAGTTACCTTCGGAAAAAGAGTTGGTAGCTCTTGATCCGGCAAACAAACCACCGCTGGTAGCGGTGG
TTTTTTTGTTTGCAAGCAGCAGATTACGCGCAGAAAAAAAGGATCTCAAGAAGATCCTTTGATCTTTTCT
ACGGGGTCTGACGCTCAGTGGAACGAAAACTCACGTTAAGGGATTTTGGTCATGAGATTATCAAAAAGGA
TCTTCACCTAGATCCTTTTGCGGCCGCAAATCAATCTAAAGTATATATGAGTAAACTTGGTCTGACAGTT
ACCAATGCTTAATCAGTGAGGCACCTATCTCAGCGATCTGTCTATTTCGTTCATCCATAGTTGCCTGACT
CCCCGTCGTGTAGATAACTACGATACGGGAGGGCTTACCATCTGGCCCCAGTGCTGCAATGATACCGCGA
GACCCACGCTCACCGGCTCCAGATTTATCAGCAATAAACCAGCCAGCCGGAAGGGCCGAGCGCAGAAGTG
GTCCTGCAACTTTATCCGCCTCCATCCAGTCTATTAATTGTTGCCGGGAAGCTAGAGTAAGTAGTTCGCC
AGTTAATAGTTTGCGCAACGTTGTTGCCATTGCTACAGGCATCGTGGTGTCACGCTCGTCGTTTGGTATG
GCTTCATTCAGCTCCGGTTCCCAACGATCAAGGCGAGTTACATGATCCCCCATGTTGTGCAAAAAAGCGG
TTAGCTCCTTCGGTCCTCCGATCGTTGTCAGAAGTAAGTTGGCCGCAGTGTTATCACTCATGGTTATGGC
AGCACTGCATAATTCTCTTACTGTCATGCCATCCGTAAGATGCTTTTCTGTGACTGGTGAGTACTCAACC
AAGTCATTCTGAGAATAGTGTATGCGGCGACCGAGTTGCTCTTGCCCGGCGTCAATACGGGATAATACCG
CGCCACATAGCAGAACTTTAAAAGTGCTCATCATTGGAAAACGTTCTTCGGGGCGAAAACTCTCAAGGAT
CTTACCGCTGTTGAGATCCAGTTCGATGTAACCCACTCGTGCACCCAACTGATCTTCAGCATCTTTTACT
TTCACCAGCGTTTCTGGGTGAGCAAAAACAGGAAGGCAAAATGCCGCAAAAAAGGGAATAAGGGCGACAC
GGAAATGTTGAATACTCATACTCTTCCTTTTTCAATATTATTGAAGCATTTATCAGGGTTATTGTCTCAT
GAGCGGATACATATTTGAATGTATTTAGAAAAATAAACAAATAGGGGTTCCGCGCACATTTCCCCGAAAA
GTGCCAC
Features (pLannotate 1.2.2; 13 found; start..end, strand, type, name):
      8..477     +  LTR            LTR: long terminal repeat from Moloney murine leukemia virus
    601..875     +  misc_feature   MESV Ψ (fragment): packaging signal of murine embryonic stem cell virus
    942..1358    +  CDS            gag (truncated): truncated Moloney murine leukemia virus (MMLV) gag gene lacking the start codon
   1386..1406    +  CDS            3xFLAG (fragment): three tandem FLAG® epitope tags
   1411..1974    +  CDS            KRAS: RASK_MELGA - Experimental evidence at protein level: Swiss-Prot protein existence level 1. Ras proteins bind GDP/GTP and possess intrinsic GTPase activity. Plays an important role in the regulation of cell proliferation. May play a role in promoting oncogenic events by inducing transcriptional silencing of tumor suppressor genes (TSGs). From Meleagris gallopavo (Wild turkey).
   2012..2341    +  promoter       SV40 promoter: SV40 enhancer and early promoter
   2351..2950    +  CDS            PuroR: puromycin N-acetyltransferase; pac from Streptomyces alboniger; confers resistance to puromycin
   3049..3170    +  LTR            3' LTR (ΔU3) (fragment): self-inactivating 3' long terminal repeat (LTR) from Moloney murine leukemia virus
   3171..3640    +  LTR            LTR: long terminal repeat from Moloney murine leukemia virus
   3706..3758    -  CDS            lacI (fragment): lac repressor; lacI; The lac repressor binds to the lac operator to inhibit transcription in E. coli. This inhibition can be relieved by adding lactose or isopropyl-β-D-thiogalactopyranoside (IPTG).
   3941..4529    -  rep_origin     ori: high-copy-number ColE1/pMB1/pBR322/pUC origin of replication
   4689..5549    -  CDS            AmpR: β-lactamase; bla; confers resistance to ampicillin, carbenicillin, and related antibiotics
   5550..5654    -  promoter       AmpR promoter: bla
