[The description below was written by a language model from this plasmid's Addgene catalogue record and pLannotate feature annotations shown in this document.]
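Description:
pBabePuro-FLAG-KrasnatG12D is a Moloney murine leukemia virus-based retroviral expression vector built on the pBabePuro backbone, intended for stable gene delivery into mammalian cells. In bacteria it is maintained through a high-copy ColE1/pUC-type origin and selected with ampicillin via the β-lactamase gene and its own promoter. The proviral portion is flanked by MMLV long terminal repeats and carries a Ψ packaging signal followed by a truncated gag segment lacking its start codon. Together these allow the transcribed genome to be encapsidated efficiently when gag, pol and env are supplied in trans by a packaging cell line.

The payload is mouse Kras cDNA, inserted between BamHI and EcoRI sites downstream of the packaging region, where it is transcribed from the 5′ LTR. The coding sequence retains the native mouse codons ("nat") and carries the oncogenic glycine-12-to-aspartate substitution, which impairs GTP hydrolysis and keeps the protein in its active state. An N-terminal FLAG epitope allows detection or immunoprecipitation; the automated annotation labels it as a fragment of 3xFLAG, consistent with a single tag, and matches the Kras reading frame to a turkey orthologue purely by homology. Downstream, an SV40 enhancer/early promoter drives puromycin N-acetyltransferase, so transduced cells are selected with puromycin. The stated purpose mentions use in cells already resistant to neomycin, which fits the choice of a puromycin marker.

The construct is used to stably express tagged oncogenic Kras. It comes from work on how Kras expression level and mutation type shape murine tumorigenesis, where codon usage is relevant to protein output.
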