Addgene plasmid #206865: pBabePuro-FLAG-KrasnatG12D
Purpose: To stably express mouse Kras encoded by native mouse codons and with a G12D mutation with an N-terminal FLAG tag in cells resistant to Neo.
Depositing lab: Christopher Counter. Depositing organization: Duke University. Publication: Genetically manipulating endogenous Kras levels and oncogenic mutations in vivo influences tissue patterning of murine tumorigenesis. Le Roux O, Pershing NLK, Kaltenbrun E, Newman NJ, Everitt JI, Baldelli E, Pierobon M, Petricoin EF, Counter CM. Elife. 2022 Sep 7;11:e75715. doi: 10.7554/eLife.75715. PubMed 36069770.
Backbone
  Vector backbone: pBabePuro
  Backbone size w/o insert (bp): 5086
  Total vector size (bp): 5678
  Vector type: Mammalian Expression, Retroviral
  Selectable markers: Puromycin
Growth in bacteria
  Bacterial resistance: Ampicillin, 100 μg/mL
  Growth temperature: 37°C
  Growth strain: NEB Stable
  Copy number: High Copy
Gene/Insert
  Gene/Insert name: Kras
  Species: M. musculus (mouse)
  Insert size (bp): 621
  Mutation: changed Glycine 12 to Aspartic Acid
  GenBank ID: NM_001403240.1
  Entrez Gene: Kras (a.k.a. K-Ras, K-Ras 2, K-ras, Ki-ras, Kras-2, Kras2, c-K-ras, c-Ki-ras, p21B, ras)
  Tag / fusion protein: FLAG (N terminal on insert)
  Cloning method: Restriction Enzyme; 5′ cloning site BamHI (not destroyed); 3′ cloning site EcoRI (not destroyed)
  Sequencing primers: 5′ ctttatccagccctcac; 3′ CCCTAACTGACACACATTCC
Terms and licenses: Academic/Nonprofit Terms; Industry Terms: Not Available to Industry
How to cite: pBabePuro-FLAG-KrasnatG12D was a gift from Christopher Counter (Addgene plasmid # 206865)
