>Addgene plasmid #206865 | pBabePuro-FLAG-KrasnatG12D | depositor partial sequence | sequence record 402721 | pBabePuro-FLAG-KrasnatG12D sequence 614 bps
GATCCCTCGAGGCCGCCACCATGGACTACAAAGACGATGACGACAAGATGACTGAGTATAAACTTGTGGT
GGTTGGAGCTGATGGCGTAGGCAAGAGCGCCTTGACGATACAGCTAATTCAGAATCACTTTGTGGATGAG
TACGACCCTACGATAGAGGACTCCTACAGGAAACAAGTAGTAATTGATGGAGAAACCTGTCTCTTGGATA
TTCTCGACACAGCAGGTCAAGAGGAGTACAGTGCAATGAGGGACCAGTACATGAGAACTGGGGAGGGCTT
TCTTTGTGTATTTGCCATAAATAATACTAAATCATTTGAAGATATTCACCATTATAGAGAACAAATTAAA
AGAGTAAAGGACTCTGAAGATGTGCCTATGGTCCTGGTAGGGAATAAGTGTGATTTGCCTTCTAGAACAG
TAGACACGAAACAGGCTCAGGAGTTAGCAAGGAGTTACGGGATTCCGTTCATTGAGACCTCAGCAAAGAC
AAGACAGGGTGTTGACGATGCCTTCTATACATTAGTCCGAGAAATTCGAAAACATAAAGAAAAGATGAGC
AAAGATGGGAAGAAGAAGAAGAAGAAGTCAAGGACAAGGTGTACAGTTATGTGA
